Addgene plasmid #24887: Gal4-HA-HIF1α(530-652)
Depositing lab: William Kaelin. Depositing organization: Dana-Farber Cancer Institute. Publication: HIFalpha targeted for VHL-mediated destruction by proline hydroxylation: implications for O2 sensing. Ivan M, Kondo K, Yang H, Kim W, Valiando J, Ohh M, Salic A, Asara JM, Lane WS, Kaelin WG. Science. 2001 Apr 20. 292(5516):464-8. 10.1126/science.1059817 PubMed 11292862.
Backbone
  Vector backbone: pcDNA3
  Backbone manufacturer: Invitrogen
  Backbone size w/o insert (bp): 5252
  Vector type: Mammalian Expression
  Selectable markers: Neomycin (select with G418)
Growth in bacteria
  Bacterial resistance: Ampicillin, 100 μg/mL
  Growth temperature: 37°C
  Growth strain: DH5alpha
  Growth instructions: DH5alpha or similar
  Copy number: High Copy
Gene/Insert
  Gene/Insert name: hypoxia inducible factor1alpha (alt names: Gal4-HA-HIF-ODD; oxygen-dependent degradation domain)
  Species: H. sapiens (human)
  Insert size (bp): 909
  Mutation: partial HIF1alpha cDNA (encoding aa 530-652)fused to Gal4 DNA binding domain, fused to HA-tag
  Entrez Gene: HIF1A (a.k.a. HIF-1-alpha, HIF-1A, HIF-1alpha, HIF1, HIF1-ALPHA, MOP1, PASD8, bHLHe78)
  Tag / fusion protein: Gal4dbd (N terminal on backbone); HA-tag (N terminal on backbone)
  Cloning method: Restriction Enzyme; 5′ cloning site Hind III (not destroyed); 3′ cloning site Xba I (not destroyed)
  Sequencing primers: 5′ CMV-forw or T7; 3′ Sp6
Terms and licenses: Academic/Nonprofit Terms; Industry Terms: Not Available to Industry
How to cite: Gal4-HA-HIF1α(530-652) was a gift from William Kaelin (Addgene plasmid # 24887 ; http://n2t.net/addgene:24887 ; RRID:Addgene_24887)
