[The description below was written by a language model from this plasmid's Addgene catalogue record and pLannotate feature annotations shown in this document.]
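Description:
Gal4-HA-HIF1α(530-652) is a mammalian expression plasmid built on the pcDNA3 backbone, about 6.3 kb in the depositor's full sequence. It is propagated in E. coli as a high-copy plasmid through a ColE1/pUC-type origin with ampicillin resistance (β-lactamase). It also carries an f1 origin for single-stranded DNA production. For selection in mammalian cells, an SV40 early promoter drives the neomycin phosphotransferase gene, followed by an SV40 polyadenylation signal, which allows G418 selection of stable transfectants. The small bom, lac promoter/operator, lacI, ble and HIV LTR fragments in the annotation appear to be backbone remnants or short sequence matches rather than functional parts of the design.

The expression cassette uses the human CMV immediate-early enhancer and promoter and ends in the bovine growth hormone polyadenylation signal. The open reading frame encodes a three-part fusion: the yeast GAL4 DNA-binding domain at the N terminus, an HA epitope tag (annotated as a fragment of 3xHA, consistent with a single copy), and a partial human HIF1A cDNA covering amino acids 530-652. The record describes this region as the oxygen-dependent degradation domain. The 909 bp insert sits between HindIII and XbaI sites. A T7 promoter upstream and an SP6 promoter downstream flank it, providing sequencing primer sites, and the T7 promoter could also support in vitro transcription of the fusion.

The associated publication concerns proline hydroxylation of HIFα as the signal for VHL-mediated destruction. This suggests the construct serves as a tagged, isolated degradation-domain substrate for studying oxygen-dependent recognition by VHL, with the HA and Gal4 moieties available for detection or pull-down. The record does not state specific assays.
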