Features (pLannotate 1.2.2; 23 found; start..end, strand, type, name):
     36..80      -  misc_feature   bom (fragment): basis of mobility region from pBR322
    235..614     +  enhancer       CMV enhancer: human cytomegalovirus immediate early enhancer
    615..818     +  promoter       CMV promoter: human cytomegalovirus (CMV) immediate early promoter
    814..847     +  LTR            5' LTR (truncated) (fragment): truncated 5' long terminal repeat (LTR) from HIV-1
    863..881     +  promoter       T7 promoter: promoter for bacteriophage T7 RNA polymerase
    898..1338    +  CDS            GAL4 DNA binding domain: DNA binding domain of the GAL4 transcriptional activator; Saccharomyces cerevisiae GAL4 (truncated)
   1354..1380    +  CDS            3xHA (fragment): three tandem HA epitope tags
   1426..1794    +  CDS            HIF1A (fragment): HIF1A_HUMAN - Also known as BHLHE78, MOP1 From Homo sapiens (Human).
   1813..1831    -  promoter       SP6 promoter: promoter for bacteriophage SP6 RNA polymerase
   1857..2081    +  polyA_signal   bGH poly(A) signal: bovine growth hormone polyadenylation signal
   2085..2106    +  promoter       SV40 promoter (fragment): SV40 enhancer and early promoter
   2127..2555    +  rep_origin     f1 ori (sequence partly withheld): f1 bacteriophage origin of replication; arrow indicates direction of (+) strand synthesis
   2569..2899    +  promoter       SV40 promoter: SV40 enhancer and early promoter
   2966..3757    +  CDS            neo: KKA2_KLEPN - Also known as kan, nptII. Experimental evidence at protein level: Swiss-Prot protein existence level 1. Resistance to kanamycin, neomycin, paromomycin, ribostamycin, butirosin and gentamicin B. From Klebsiella pneumoniae.
   3781..3939    +  CDS            ble (fragment): BLE_KLEPN - Experimental evidence at protein level: Swiss-Prot protein existence level 1. Binding protein with a strong affinity to the bleomycin family of antibiotics. Binds to CL990; an antimitotic-antibiotic compound. From Klebsiella pneumoniae.
   3934..4055    +  polyA_signal   SV40 poly(A) signal: SV40 polyadenylation signal
   4128..4144    -  protein_bind   lac operator: The lac repressor binds to the lac operator to inhibit transcription in E. coli. This inhibition can be relieved by adding lactose or isopropyl-β-D-thiogalactopyranoside (IPTG). lac repressor encoded by lacI
   4152..4182    -  promoter       lac promoter: promoter for the E. coli lac operon
   4197..4218    -  protein_bind   CAP binding site: CAP binding activates transcription in the presence of cAMP. E. coli catabolite activator protein
   4231..4323    -  CDS            lacI (fragment): lac repressor; lacI; The lac repressor binds to the lac operator to inhibit transcription in E. coli. This inhibition can be relieved by adding lactose or isopropyl-β-D-thiogalactopyranoside (IPTG).
   4506..5094    -  rep_origin     ori: high-copy-number ColE1/pMB1/pBR322/pUC origin of replication
   5265..6125    -  CDS            AmpR: β-lactamase; bla; confers resistance to ampicillin, carbenicillin, and related antibiotics
   6126..6230    -  promoter       AmpR promoter: bla
>Addgene plasmid #24887 | Gal4-HA-HIF1α(530-652) | depositor full sequence | sequence record 11517 | Author sequence
GACGGATCGGGAGATCTCCCGATCCCCTATGGTCGACTCTCAGTACAATCTGCTCTGATGCCGCATAGTT
AAGCCAGTATCTGCTCCCTGCTTGTGTGTTGGAGGTCGCTGAGTAGTGCGCGAGCAAAATTTAAGCTACA
ACAAGGCAAGGCTTGACCGACAATTGCATGAAGAATCTGCTTAGGGTTAGGCGTTTTGCGCTGCTTCGCG
ATGTACGGGCCAGATATACGCGTTGACATTGATTATTGACTAGTTATTAATAGTAATCAATTACGGGGTC
ATTAGTTCATAGCCCATATATGGAGTTCCGCGTTACATAACTTACGGTAAATGGCCCGCCTGGCTGACCG
CCCAACGACCCCCGCCCATTGACGTCAATAATGACGTATGTTCCCATAGTAACGCCAATAGGGACTTTCC
ATTGACGTCAATGGGTGGACTATTTACGGTAAACTGCCCACTTGGCAGTACATCAAGTGTATCATATGCC
AAGTACGCCCCCTATTGACGTCAATGACGGTAAATGGCCCGCCTGGCATTATGCCCAGTACATGACCTTA
TGGGACTTTCCTACTTGGCAGTACATCTACGTATTAGTCATCGCTATTACCATGGTGATGCGGTTTTGGC
AGTACATCAATGGGCGTGGATAGCGGTTTGACTCACGGGGATTTCCAAGTCTCCACCCCATTGACGTCAA
TGGGAGTTTGTTTTGGCACCAAAATCAACGGGACTTTCCAAAATGTCGTAACAACTCCGCCCCATTGACG
CAAATGGGCGGTAGGCGTGTACGGTGGGAGGTCTATATAAGCAGAGCTCTCTGGCTAACTAGAGAACCCA
CTGCTTACTGGCTTATCGAAATTAATACGACTCACTATAGGGAGACCCAAGCTTACCATGAAGCTACTGT
CTTCTATCGAACAAGCATGCGATATTTGCCGACTTAAAAAGCTCAAGTGCTCCAAAGAAAAACCGAAGTG
CGCCAAGTGTCTGAAGAACAACTGGGAGTGTCGCTACTCTCCCAAAACCAAAAGGTCTCCGCTGACTAGG
GCACATCTGACAGAAGTGGAATCAAGGCTAGAAAGACTGGAACAGCTATTTCTACTGATTTTTCCTCGAG
AAGACCTTGACATGATTTTGAAAATGGATTCTTTACAGGATATAAAAGCATTGTTAACAGGATTATTTGT
ACAAGATAATGTGAATAAAGATGCCGTCACAGATAGATTGGCTTCAGTGGAGACTGATATGCCTCTAACA
TTGAGACAGCATAGAATAAGTGCGACATCATCATCGGAAGAGAGTAGTAACAAAGGTCAAAGACAGTTGA
CTGTATCGCCGGAATTCATGGCTTACCCATACGATGTTCCAGATTACGCTAGCTTGGGTGGTCATATGGC
CATGGAGGCCCCGGGGATCCCCATGGAATTCAAGTTGGAATTGGTAGAAAAACTTTTTGCTGAAGACACA
GAAGCAAAGAACCCATTTTCTACTCAGGACACAGATTTAGACTTGGAGATGTTAGCTCCCTATATCCCAA
TGGATGATGACTTCCAGTTACGTTCCTTCGATCAGTTGTCACCATTAGAAAGCAGTTCCGCAAGCCCTGA
AAGCGCAAGTCCTCAAAGCACAGTTACAGTATTCCAGCAGACTCAAATACAAGAACCTACTGCTAATGCC
ACCACTACCACTGCCACCACTGATGAATTAAAAACAGTGACAAAAGACCGTATGGAAGACATTAAAATAT
TGATTGCATCTCCATCTCCTACCCACATACATAAAGAAACTACTTGATCTAGAGGGCCCTATTCTATAGT
GTCACCTAAATGCTAGAGCTCGCTGATCAGCCTCGACTGTGCCTTCTAGTTGCCAGCCATCTGTTGTTTG
CCCCTCCCCCGTGCCTTCCTTGACCCTGGAAGGTGCCACTCCCACTGTCCTTTCCTAATAAAATGAGGAA
ATTGCATCGCATTGTCTGAGTAGGTGTCATTCTATTCTGGGGGGTGGGGTGGGGCAGGACAGCAAGGGGG
AGGATTGGGAAGACAATAGCAGGCATGCTGGGGATGCGGTGGGCTCTATGGCTTCTGAGGCGGAAAGAAC
CAGCTGGGGCTCTAGGGGGTATCCCC
[124 nt withheld, positions 2127-2250]
C
[32 nt withheld, positions 2252-2283]
CA
[57 nt withheld, positions 2286-2342]
A
[49 nt withheld, positions 2344-2392]
CCTTTGACGTTGGAGTCCACGTTCTTT
[37 nt withheld, positions 2420-2456]
ACCCTATCTCGGTCTATTCTTTTGATTTATAAGGGATTTTGGGGATTTCGGCCTATTGGTTAAAAAATGA
GCTGATTTAACAAAAATTTAACGCGAATTAATTCTGTGGAATGTGTGTCAGTTAGGGTGTGGAAAGTCCC
CAGGCTCCCCAGGCAGGCAGAAGTATGCAAAGCATGCATCTCAATTAGTCAGCAACCAGGTGTGGAAAGT
CCCCAGGCTCCCCAGCAGGCAGAAGTATGCAAAGCATGCATCTCAATTAGTCAGCAACCATAGTCCCGCC
CCTAACTCCGCCCATCCCGCCCCTAACTCCGCCCAGTTCCGCCCATTCTCCGCCCCATGGCTGACTAATT
TTTTTTATTTATGCAGAGGCCGAGGCCGCCTCTGCCTCTGAGCTATTCCAGAAGTAGTGAGGAGGCTTTT
TTGGAGGCCTAGGCTTTTGCAAAAAGCTCCCGGGAGCTTGTATATCCATTTTCGGATCTGATCAAGAGAC
AGGATGAGGATCGTTTCGCATGATTGAACAAGATGGATTGCACGCAGGTTCTCCGGCCGCTTGGGTGGAG
AGGCTATTCGGCTATGACTGGGCACAACAGACAATCGGCTGCTCTGATGCCGCCGTGTTCCGGCTGTCAG
CGCAGGGGCGCCCGGTTCTTTTTGTCAAGACCGACCTGTCCGGTGCCCTGAATGAACTGCAGGACGAGGC
AGCGCGGCTATCGTGGCTGGCCACGACGGGCGTTCCTTGCGCAGCTGTGCTCGACGTTGTCACTGAAGCG
GGAAGGGACTGGCTGCTATTGGGCGAAGTGCCGGGGCAGGATCTCCTGTCATCTCACCTTGCTCCTGCCG
AGAAAGTATCCATCATGGCTGATGCAATGCGGCGGCTGCATACGCTTGATCCGGCTACCTGCCCATTCGA
CCACCAAGCGAAACATCGCATCGAGCGAGCACGTACTCGGATGGAAGCCGGTCTTGTCGATCAGGATGAT
CTGGACGAAGAGCATCAGGGGCTCGCGCCAGCCGAACTGTTCGCCAGGCTCAAGGCGCGCATGCCCGACG
GCGAGGATCTCGTCGTGACCCATGGCGATGCCTGCTTGCCGAATATCATGGTGGAAAATGGCCGCTTTTC
TGGATTCATCGACTGTGGCCGGCTGGGTGTGGCGGACCGCTATCAGGACATAGCGTTGGCTACCCGTGAT
ATTGCTGAAGAGCTTGGCGGCGAATGGGCTGACCGCTTCCTCGTGCTTTACGGTATCGCCGCTCCCGATT
CGCAGCGCATCGCCTTCTATCGCCTTCTTGACGAGTTCTTCTGAGCGGGACTCTGGGGTTCGAAATGACC
GACCAAGCGACGCCCAACCTGCCATCACGAGATTTCGATTCCACCGCCGCCTTCTATGAAAGGTTGGGCT
TCGGAATCGTTTTCCGGGACGCCGGCTGGATGATCCTCCAGCGCGGGGATCTCATGCTGGAGTTCTTCGC
CCACCCCAACTTGTTTATTGCAGCTTATAATGGTTACAAATAAAGCAATAGCATCACAAATTTCACAAAT
AAAGCATTTTTTTCACTGCATTCTAGTTGTGGTTTGTCCAAACTCATCAATGTATCTTATCATGTCTGTA
TACCGTCGACCTCTAGCTAGAGCTTGGCGTAATCATGGTCATAGCTGTTTCCTGTGTGAAATTGTTATCC
GCTCACAATTCCACACAACATACGAGCCGGAAGCATAAAGTGTAAAGCCTGGGGTGCCTAATGAGTGAGC
TAACTCACATTAATTGCGTTGCGCTCACTGCCCGCTTTCCAGTCGGGAAACCTGTCGTGCCAGCTGCATT
AATGAATCGGCCAACGCGCGGGGAGAGGCGGTTTGCGTATTGGGCGCTCTTCCGCTTCCTCGCTCACTGA
CTCGCTGCGCTCGGTCGTTCGGCTGCGGCGAGCGGTATCAGCTCACTCAAAGGCGGTAATACGGTTATCC
ACAGAATCAGGGGATAACGCAGGAAAGAACATGTGAGCAAAAGGCCAGCAAAAGGCCAGGAACCGTAAAA
AGGCCGCGTTGCTGGCGTTTTTCCATAGGCTCCGCCCCCCTGACGAGCATCACAAAAATCGACGCTCAAG
TCAGAGGTGGCGAAACCCGACAGGACTATAAAGATACCAGGCGTTTCCCCCTGGAAGCTCCCTCGTGCGC
TCTCCTGTTCCGACCCTGCCGCTTACCGGATACCTGTCCGCCTTTCTCCCTTCGGGAAGCGTGGCGCTTT
CTCAATGCTCACGCTGTAGGTATCTCAGTTCGGTGTAGGTCGTTCGCTCCAAGCTGGGCTGTGTGCACGA
ACCCCCCGTTCAGCCCGACCGCTGCGCCTTATCCGGTAACTATCGTCTTGAGTCCAACCCGGTAAGACAC
GACTTATCGCCACTGGCAGCAGCCACTGGTAACAGGATTAGCAGAGCGAGGTATGTAGGCGGTGCTACAG
AGTTCTTGAAGTGGTGGCCTAACTACGGCTACACTAGAAGGACAGTATTTGGTATCTGCGCTCTGCTGAA
GCCAGTTACCTTCGGAAAAAGAGTTGGTAGCTCTTGATCCGGCAAACAAACCACCGCTGGTAGCGGTGGT
TTTTTTGTTTGCAAGCAGCAGATTACGCGCAGAAAAAAAGGATCTCAAGAAGATCCTTTGATCTTTTCTA
CGGGGTCTGACGCTCAGTGGAACGAAAACTCACGTTAAGGGATTTTGGTCATGAGATTATCAAAAAGGAT
CTTCACCTAGATCCTTTTAAATTAAAAATGAAGTTTTAAATCAATCTAAAGTATATATGAGTAAACTTGG
TCTGACAGTTACCAATGCTTAATCAGTGAGGCACCTATCTCAGCGATCTGTCTATTTCGTTCATCCATAG
TTGCCTGACTCCCCGTCGTGTAGATAACTACGATACGGGAGGGCTTACCATCTGGCCCCAGTGCTGCAAT
GATACCGCGAGACCCACGCTCACCGGCTCCAGATTTATCAGCAATAAACCAGCCAGCCGGAAGGGCCGAG
CGCAGAAGTGGTCCTGCAACTTTATCCGCCTCCATCCAGTCTATTAATTGTTGCCGGGAAGCTAGAGTAA
GTAGTTCGCCAGTTAATAGTTTGCGCAACGTTGTTGCCATTGCTACAGGCATCGTGGTGTCACGCTCGTC
GTTTGGTATGGCTTCATTCAGCTCCGGTTCCCAACGATCAAGGCGAGTTACATGATCCCCCATGTTGTGC
AAAAAAGCGGTTAGCTCCTTCGGTCCTCCGATCGTTGTCAGAAGTAAGTTGGCCGCAGTGTTATCACTCA
TGGTTATGGCAGCACTGCATAATTCTCTTACTGTCATGCCATCCGTAAGATGCTTTTCTGTGACTGGTGA
GTACTCAACCAAGTCATTCTGAGAATAGTGTATGCGGCGACCGAGTTGCTCTTGCCCGGCGTCAATACGG
GATAATACCGCGCCACATAGCAGAACTTTAAAAGTGCTCATCATTGGAAAACGTTCTTCGGGGCGAAAAC
TCTCAAGGATCTTACCGCTGTTGAGATCCAGTTCGATGTAACCCACTCGTGCACCCAACTGATCTTCAGC
ATCTTTTACTTTCACCAGCGTTTCTGGGTGAGCAAAAACAGGAAGGCAAAATGCCGCAAAAAAGGGAATA
AGGGCGACACGGAAATGTTGAATACTCATACTCTTCCTTTTTCAATATTATTGAAGCATTTATCAGGGTT
ATTGTCTCATGAGCGGATACATATTTGAATGTATTTAGAAAAATAAACAAATAGGGGTTCCGCGCACATT
TCCCCGAAAAGTGCCACCTGACGTC
