>Addgene plasmid #24887 | Gal4-HA-HIF1α(530-652) | addgene partial sequence | sequence record 30990 | 24887 with Gal4-N-term
CGGATCATGGCTTACCCATACGATGTTCCAGATTACGCTAGCTTGGGTGGTCATATGGCCATGGAGGCCC
CGGGGATCCCCATGGAATTCAAGTTGGAATTGGTAGAAAAACTTTTTGCTGAAGACACAGAAGCAAAGAA
CCCATTTTCTACTCAGGACACAGATTTAGACTTGGAGATGTTAGCTCCCTATATCCCAATGGATGATGAC
TTCCAGTTACGTTCCTTCGATCAGTTGTCACCATTAGAAAGCAGTTCCGCAAGCCCTGAAAGCGCAAGTC
CTCAAAGCACAGTTACAGTATTCCAGCAGACTCAAATACAAGAACCTACTGCTAATGCCACCACTACCAC
TGCCACCACTGATGAATTAAAAACAGTGACAAAAGACCGTATGGAAGACATTAAAATATTGATTGCATCT
CCATCTCCTACCCACATACATAAAGAAACTACTTGATCTAGAGGGCCCTATTCTATAGTGTCACCTAAAT
GCTAGAGCTCGCTGATCAGCCTCGACTGTGCCTTCTAGTTGCCAGCCATCTGTTGTTTGCCCCTCCCCCG
TGCCTTCCTTGACCCTGGAAGGTGCCACTCCCACTGTCCTTTCCTAATAAAATGAGGAAATTGCATCGCA
TTGTCTGAGTAGGTGTCATTCTATTCTGGGGGGTGGGGTGGGGCAGGACAGCAAGGGGGAGGATTGGGAA
GACAATAGCAGGCATGCTGGGGATGCGGTGGGCTCTATGGCTTCTGAGGCGGAAAGAACCAGCTGGGGCT
CTAGGGGGTATCCCC
[124 nt withheld, positions 786-909]
CGCCG
